>Addgene plasmid #147691 | pT7-EGFP-C1-HsPAN3-F553EL557EA560ES603AT605A_U | depositor full sequence | sequence record 290138 | Full Sequence
TAGTTATTAATAGTAATCAATTACGGGGTCATTAGTTCATAGCCCATATATGGAGTTCCGCGTTACATAA
CTTACGGTAAATGGCCCGCCTGGCTGACCGCCCAACGACCCCCGCCCATTGACGTCAATAATGACGTATG
TTCCCATAGTAACGCCAATAGGGACTTTCCATTGACGTCAATGGGTGGAGTATTTACGGTAAACTGCCCA
CTTGGCAGTACATCAAGTGTATCATATGCCAAGTACGCCCCCTATTGACGTCAATGACGGTAAATGGCCC
GCCTGGCATTATGCCCAGTACATGACCTTATGGGACTTTCCTACTTGGCAGTACATCTACGTATTAGTCA
TCGCTATTACCATGGTGATGCGGTTTTGGCAGTACATCAATGGGCGTGGATAGCGGTTTGACTCACGGGG
ATTTCCAAGTCTCCACCCCATTGACGTCAATGGGAGTTTGTTTTGGCACCAAAATCAACGGGACTTTCCA
AAATGTCGTAACAACTCCGCCCCATTGACGCAAATGGGCGGTAGGCGTGTACGGTGGGAGGTCTATATAA
GCAGAGCTCTCTGGCTAACTAGAGAACCCACTGCTTACTGGCTTATCGAAATTAATACGACTCACTATAG
GGAGACCCAAGCTCTAGCGCTACCGGTCGCCACCATGGTGAGCAAGGGCGAGGAGCTGTTCACCGGGGTG
GTGCCCATCCTGGTCGAGCTGGACGGCGACGTAAACGGCCACAAGTTCAGCGTGTCCGGCGAGGGCGAGG
GCGATGCCACCTACGGCAAGCTGACCCTGAAGTTCATCTGCACCACCGGCAAGCTGCCCGTGCCCTGGCC
CACCCTCGTGACCACCCTGACCTACGGCGTGCAGTGCTTCAGCCGCTACCCCGACCACATGAAGCAGCAC
GACTTCTTCAAGTCCGCCATGCCCGAAGGCTACGTCCAGGAGCGCACCATCTTCTTCAAGGACGACGGCA
ACTACAAGACCCGCGCCGAGGTGAAGTTCGAGGGCGACACCCTGGTGAACCGCATCGAGCTGAAGGGCAT
CGACTTCAAGGAGGACGGCAACATCCTGGGGCACAAGCTGGAGTACAACTACAACAGCCACAACGTCTAT
ATCATGGCCGACAAGCAGAAGAACGGCATCAAGGTGAACTTCAAGATCCGCCACAACATCGAGGACGGCA
GCGTGCAGCTCGCCGACCACTACCAGCAGAACACCCCCATCGGCGACGGCCCCGTGCTGCTGCCCGACAA
CCACTACCTGAGCACCCAGTCCGCCCTGAGCAAAGACCCCAACGAGAAGCGCGATCACATGGTCCTGCTG
GAGTTCGTGACCGCCGCCGGGATCACTCTCGGCATGGACGAGCTGTACAAGTCCGGACTCAGATCTCGAG
CTATGGATGGAGGTGCTTTAACTGATACAAGTCTCACAGATTCCTATTTTAGCACCAGCTTTATTGGAGT
CAATGGATTTGGAAGCCCTGTAGAAACAAAATATCCCCTGATGCAGAGAATGACTAATAGTAGCAGCTCC
CCAAGCCTTCTAAATGACAGTGCCAAGCCATATTCAGCCCATGATCCTCTAACATCACCTGCTTCATCCT
TGTTTAATGACTTTGGTGCCCTCAACATCTCTCAGAGACGAAAGACACCAAATCCTACTGCAAGCGAGTT
TATTCCTAAAGGAGGATCAACCTCCAGGCTGAGTAACGTGTCCCAGTCAAATATGTCTGCCTTCTCTCAA
GTTTTCTCTCACCCATCCATGGGAAGCCCTGCTACTGCTGGATTAGCGCCAGGAATGTCGTTGTCTGCTG
GGTCTTCCCCTCTTCATTCCCCCAAGATTACTCCACATACTTCTCCTGCTCCCAGAAGAAGAAGTCACAC
TCCAAATCCAGCAAGTTACATGGTGCCTTCTAGTGCCTCTACATCTGTTAATAATCCTGTTTCTCAGACT
CCGTCTTCTGGTCAGGTGATCCAAAAGGAAACTGTTGGTGGGACGACTTACTTCTATACAGACACAACTC
CAGCACCTTTGACTGGAATGGTGTTTCCAAACTATCATATTTATCCTCCAACTGCACCTCACGTTGCTTA
TATGCAACCGAAAGCAAACGCACCTTCCTTCTTCATGGCTGATGAACTCCGACAGGAGCTGATCAACAGA
CATTTAATAACAATGGCTCAAATTGATCAAGCAGATATGCCAGCAGTTCCTACAGAGGTTGACAGCTACC
ATAGCCTATTCCCTCTAGAACCACTGCCACCTCCCAACCGGATACAGAAATCAAGTAATTTTGGATATAT
TACATCTTGCTACAAAGCTGTAAACAGCAAAGATGATCTGCCATATTGCCTTCGGAGGATACATGGTTTT
CGTCTTGTTAACACAAAGTGCATGGTGTTGGTCGACATGTGGAAGAAAATTCAACACTCAAATATCGTAA
CTTTGCGTGAAGTATTTACCACTAAAGCATTTGCTGAGCCCTCTCTTGTGTTTGCACATGATTTCCATGC
TGGAGGAGAAACTATGATGAGCAGACACTTTAATGACCCTAATGCTGATGCCTACTTCACCAAGAGAAAG
TGGGGTCAGCACGAGGGACCATTGCCCAGGCAGCATGCTGGATTATTGCCAGAATCTCTTATTTGGGCAT
ATATTGTCCAACTAAGTTCTGCATTGCGTACCATTCATACAGCAGGTTTGGCATGTCGAGTTATGGATCC
AACAAAGATTCTGATAACTGGCAAAACAAGGTTGCGAGTAAATTGTGTTGGAGTTTTTGATGTTTTAACA
TTTGATAACAGTCAAAATAATAATCCATTGGCATTAATGGCCCAGTACCAGCAAGCAGATCTGATATCAT
TAGGAAAAGTTGTGTTGGCTTTGGCTTGCAACTCTTTGGCAGGAATTCAGCGAGAGAATTTACAGAAAGC
CATGGAACTGGTGACAATCAACTATTCCTCTGACCTGAAGAATCTGATTTTGTATTTGTTGACTGACCAA
AACAGGATGCGAAGTGTAAATGACATCATGCCCATGATTGGTGCTCGAGAATATACTCAAGAAGATGCTG
AACAAATGAGAAATGATGTCATAGAGGAAGACCTTGCAAAGGAGGTTCAAAATGGAAGACTGTTTAGGCT
CCTAGCAAAATTGGGAACAATCAATGAGAGGCCGGAGTTTCAGAAGGATCCCACTTGGGCAGAGGCTGGA
GACCGTTATCTGTTGAAACTCTTTAGGGATCATCTTTTTCATCAGGTGACAGAAGCAGGTGCTCCCTGGA
TTGACCTCAGTCATATAATTTCTTGTCTTAACAAGCTAGATGCTGGTGTGCCAGAAAAAATAAGCCTGAT
TTCCAGAGATGAGAAGAGTGTACTTGTGGTGACCTACAGTGACTTAAAGCGCTGCTTTGAAAATACTTTT
CAAGAACTGATTGCAGCTGCAAATGGTCAGTTGTAGGGTACCGCGGGCCCGGGATCCACCGGATCTAGAT
AACTGATCATAATCAGCCATACCACATTTGTAGAGGTTTTACTTGCTTTAAAAAACCTCCCACACCTCCC
CCTGAACCTGAAACATAAAATGAATGCAATTGTTGTTGTTAACTTGTTTATTGCAGCTTATAATGGTTAC
AAATAAAGCAATAGCATCACAAATTTCACAAATAAAGCATTTTTTTCACTGCATTCTAGTTGTGGTTTGT
CCAAACTCATCAATGTATCTTAACGCGTAAATTGTAAGCGTTAATATTTTGTTAAAATTCGCGTTAAATT
TTTGTTAAATCAGCTCATTTTTTAACCAATAGGCCGAAATCGGCAAAATCCCTTATAAATCAAAAGAATA
GACCGAGATAGGGT
[37 nt withheld, positions 3865-3901]
AAAGAACGTGGACTCCAACGTCAAAGG
[49 nt withheld, positions 3929-3977]
T
[91 nt withheld, positions 3979-4069]
G
[124 nt withheld, positions 4071-4194]
CAGGTGGCACTTTTCGGGGAAATGTGCGCGGAACCCCTATTTGTTTATTTTTCTAAATACATTCAAATAT
GTATCCGCTCATGAGACAATAACCCTGATAAATGCTTCAATAATATTGAAAAAGGAAGAGTCCTGAGGCG
GAAAGAACCAGCTGTGGAATGTGTGTCAGTTAGGGTGTGGAAAGTCCCCAGGCTCCCCAGCAGGCAGAAG
TATGCAAAGCATGCATCTCAATTAGTCAGCAACCAGGTGTGGAAAGTCCCCAGGCTCCCCAGCAGGCAGA
AGTATGCAAAGCATGCATCTCAATTAGTCAGCAACCATAGTCCCGCCCCTAACTCCGCCCATCCCGCCCC
TAACTCCGCCCAGTTCCGCCCATTCTCCGCCCCATGGCTGACTAATTTTTTTTATTTATGCAGAGGCCGA
GGCCGCCTCGGCCTCTGAGCTATTCCAGAAGTAGTGAGGAGGCTTTTTTGGAGGCCTAGGCTTTTGCAAA
GATCGATCAAGAGACAGGATGAGGATCGTTTCGCATGATTGAACAAGATGGATTGCACGCAGGTTCTCCG
GCCGCTTGGGTGGAGAGGCTATTCGGCTATGACTGGGCACAACAGACAATCGGCTGCTCTGATGCCGCCG
TGTTCCGGCTGTCAGCGCAGGGGCGCCCGGTTCTTTTTGTCAAGACCGACCTGTCCGGTGCCCTGAATGA
ACTGCAAGACGAGGCAGCGCGGCTATCGTGGCTGGCCACGACGGGCGTTCCTTGCGCAGCTGTGCTCGAC
GTTGTCACTGAAGCGGGAAGGGACTGGCTGCTATTGGGCGAAGTGCCGGGGCAGGATCTCCTGTCATCTC
ACCTTGCTCCTGCCGAGAAAGTATCCATCATGGCTGATGCAATGCGGCGGCTGCATACGCTTGATCCGGC
TACCTGCCCATTCGACCACCAAGCGAAACATCGCATCGAGCGAGCACGTACTCGGATGGAAGCCGGTCTT
GTCGATCAGGATGATCTGGACGAAGAGCATCAGGGGCTCGCGCCAGCCGAACTGTTCGCCAGGCTCAAGG
CGAGCATGCCCGACGGCGAGGATCTCGTCGTGACCCATGGCGATGCCTGCTTGCCGAATATCATGGTGGA
AAATGGCCGCTTTTCTGGATTCATCGACTGTGGCCGGCTGGGTGTGGCGGACCGCTATCAGGACATAGCG
TTGGCTACCCGTGATATTGCTGAAGAGCTTGGCGGCGAATGGGCTGACCGCTTCCTCGTGCTTTACGGTA
TCGCCGCTCCCGATTCGCAGCGCATCGCCTTCTATCGCCTTCTTGACGAGTTCTTCTGAGCGGGACTCTG
GGGTTCGAAATGACCGACCAAGCGACGCCCAACCTGCCATCACGAGATTTCGATTCCACCGCCGCCTTCT
ATGAAAGGTTGGGCTTCGGAATCGTTTTCCGGGACGCCGGCTGGATGATCCTCCAGCGCGGGGATCTCAT
GCTGGAGTTCTTCGCCCACCCTAGGGGGAGGCTAACTGAAACACGGAAGGAGACAATACCGGAAGGAACC
CGCGCTATGACGGCAATAAAAAGACAGAATAAAACGCACGGTGTTGGGTCGTTTGTTCATAAACGCGGGG
TTCGGTCCCAGGGCTGGCACTCTGTCGATACCCCACCGAGACCCCATTGGGGCCAATACGCCCGCGTTTC
TTCCTTTTCCCCACCCCACCCCCCAAGTTCGGGTGAAGGCCCAGGGCTCGCAGCCAACGTCGGGGCGGCA
GGCCCTGCCATAGCCTCAGGTTACTCATATATACTTTAGATTGATTTAAAACTTCATTTTTAATTTAAAA
GGATCTAGGTGAAGATCCTTTTTGATAATCTCATGACCAAAATCCCTTAACGTGAGTTTTCGTTCCACTG
AGCGTCAGACCCCGTAGAAAAGATCAAAGGATCTTCTTGAGATCCTTTTTTTCTGCGCGTAATCTGCTGC
TTGCAAACAAAAAAACCACCGCTACCAGCGGTGGTTTGTTTGCCGGATCAAGAGCTACCAACTCTTTTTC
CGAAGGTAACTGGCTTCAGCAGAGCGCAGATACCAAATACTGTCCTTCTAGTGTAGCCGTAGTTAGGCCA
CCACTTCAAGAACTCTGTAGCACCGCCTACATACCTCGCTCTGCTAATCCTGTTACCAGTGGCTGCTGCC
AGTGGCGATAAGTCGTGTCTTACCGGGTTGGACTCAAGACGATAGTTACCGGATAAGGCGCAGCGGTCGG
GCTGAACGGGGGGTTCGTGCACACAGCCCAGCTTGGAGCGAACGACCTACACCGAACTGAGATACCTACA
GCGTGAGCTATGAGAAAGCGCCACGCTTCCCGAAGGGAGAAAGGCGGACAGGTATCCGGTAAGCGGCAGG
GTCGGAACAGGAGAGCGCACGAGGGAGCTTCCAGGGGGAAACGCCTGGTATCTTTATAGTCCTGTCGGGT
TTCGCCACCTCTGACTTGAGCGTCGATTTTTGTGATGCTCGTCAGGGGGGCGGAGCCTATGGAAAAACGC
CAGCAACGCGGCCTTTTTACGGTTCCTGGCCTTTTGCTGGCCTTTTGCTCACATGTTCTTTCCTGCGTTA
TCCCCTGATTCTGTGGATAACCGTATTACCGCCATGCAT
Features (pLannotate 1.2.2; 18 found; start..end, strand, type, name):
     61..364     +  enhancer       CMV enhancer: human cytomegalovirus immediate early enhancer
    365..568     +  promoter       CMV promoter: human cytomegalovirus (CMV) immediate early promoter
    564..597     +  LTR            5' LTR (truncated) (fragment): truncated 5' long terminal repeat (LTR) from HIV-1
    613..631     +  promoter       T7 promoter: promoter for bacteriophage T7 RNA polymerase
    665..1381    +  CDS            EGFP: EGFP is a basic (constitutively fluorescent) green fluorescent protein published in 1996, derived from Aequorea victoria. It is reported to be a rapidly-maturing weak dimer with moderate acid sensitivity.
   1382..1402    +  misc_feature   MCS (fragment): multiple cloning site
   1403..3457    +  CDS            Pan3 (fragment): PAN3_MOUSE - Experimental evidence at protein level: Swiss-Prot protein existence level 1. Regulatory subunit of the poly(A)-nuclease (PAN) deadenylation complex, one of two cytoplasmic mRNA deadenylases involved in general and miRNA-mediated mRNA turnover. PAN specifically shortens poly(A) tails of RNA and the activity is stimulated by poly(A)-binding protein (PABP). PAN deadenylation is followed by rapid degradation of the shortened mRNA tails by the CCR4-NOT complex. Deadenylated mRNAs are then degraded by two alternative mechanisms, namely exosome-mediated 3'-5' exonucleolytic degradation,
   3467..3492    +  misc_feature   MCS (fragment): multiple cloning site
   3504..3588    +  CDS            large T antigen (fragment): large T antigen from SV40 (simian virus 40)
   3611..3732    +  polyA_signal   SV40 poly(A) signal: SV40 polyadenylation signal
   3766..4194    -  rep_origin     f1 ori (sequence partly withheld): f1 bacteriophage origin of replication; arrow indicates direction of (+) strand synthesis
   4221..4325    +  promoter       AmpR promoter: bla
   4327..4684    +  promoter       SV40 promoter: SV40 enhancer and early promoter
   4719..5513    +  CDS            NeoR/KanR: aminoglycoside phosphotransferase from Tn5; aph(3')-II (or nptII); confers resistance to neomycin, kanamycin, and G418 (Geneticin®)
   5534..5686    +  CDS            ble (fragment): BLE_KLEPN - Experimental evidence at protein level: Swiss-Prot protein existence level 1. Binding protein with a strong affinity to the bleomycin family of antibiotics. Binds to CL990; an antimitotic-antibiotic compound. From Klebsiella pneumoniae.
   5745..5792    +  polyA_signal   HSV TK poly(A) signal: herpes simplex virus thymidine kinase polyadenylation signal (Cole and Stacy, 1985)
   5883..5899    -  polyA_signal   bGH poly(A) signal (fragment): bovine growth hormone polyadenylation signal
   6121..6709    +  rep_origin     ori: high-copy-number ColE1/pMB1/pBR322/pUC origin of replication
