[The description below was written by a language model from this plasmid's Addgene catalogue record and pLannotate feature annotations shown in this document.]
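Description:
pT7-EGFP-C1-HsPAN3-F553EL557EA560ES603AT605A_U is a 6.8 kb mammalian expression plasmid encoding a mutant form of human PAN3 fused to the C-terminus of EGFP. The catalogue lists the backbone as unknown, but the name and feature layout are those of an EGFP-C1-type vector with a T7 promoter added. A high-copy ColE1/pUC origin supports propagation in E. coli under kanamycin selection. The single NeoR/KanR gene is preceded by both a bacterial (bla) promoter and the SV40 early promoter and is terminated by the HSV TK polyadenylation signal, so it could also confer G418 resistance in mammalian cells. An f1 origin is present as well. Several short annotations (HIV-1 LTR, large T antigen, ble and bGH poly(A) fragments) are probably incidental matches to backbone sequence rather than functional parts.

The expression cassette consists of the CMV immediate early enhancer and promoter, followed by a T7 promoter that would additionally permit in vitro transcription. Next come the EGFP coding sequence, a short linker derived from the multiple cloning site, the PAN3 open reading frame and the SV40 polyadenylation signal. The annotation tool matched the insert to mouse Pan3, but the record identifies it as human, taken from a human cDNA. PAN3 is the regulatory pseudokinase subunit of the PAN2–PAN3 deadenylase complex, which shortens mRNA poly(A) tails in general and miRNA-mediated mRNA turnover. The insert field lists the substitutions F553E, L557E and A560E, whereas the plasmid name also includes S603A and T605A; the record does not resolve this discrepancy. The associated study examined the PAN3 structure and its interactions with PAN2 and GW182 proteins, so this construct likely served to test mutant effects on those interactions or on localisation in human cells. The depositor notes that the supplied sequence may be theoretical.
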