Addgene plasmid #147691: pT7-EGFP-C1-HsPAN3-F553EL557EA560ES603AT605A_U
Purpose: Mammalian Expression of HsPAN3-F553EL557EA560E
Depositing lab: Elisa Izaurralde. Depositing organization: Max Planck Institute for Developmental Biology. Publication: Structure of the PAN3 pseudokinase reveals the basis for interactions with the PAN2 deadenylase and the GW182 proteins. Christie M, Boland A, Huntzinger E, Weichenrieder O, Izaurralde E. Mol Cell. 2013 Aug 8;51(3):360-73. doi: 10.1016/j.molcel.2013.07.011. PubMed 23932717.
Backbone
  Vector backbone: Unknown
  Vector type: Mammalian Expression
Growth in bacteria
  Bacterial resistance: Kanamycin, 50 μg/mL
  Growth temperature: 37°C
  Growth strain: DH5alpha
  Copy number: High Copy
Gene/Insert
  Gene/Insert name: HsPAN3-F553EL557EA560E
  Species: H. sapiens (human)
  Entrez Gene: PAN3 (a.k.a. RP11-179F17.3)
  Cloning method: Unknown
Terms and licenses: Academic/Nonprofit Terms; Industry Terms: Not Available to Industry
Depositor comments: ORF extracted from NCBI:BC128180.1 Plasmids from this collection were made available to the research community and donated after the lab closed. Please note that the sequence provided by the depositing laboratory may be theoretical/predicted or based on Sanger sequencing results. There may be discrepancies between sequencing results obtained by Addgene and the depositor sequence. If an Addgene verified sequence is not available, please contact before placing your order to request that our lab fully sequence the plasmid.
How to cite: pT7-EGFP-C1-HsPAN3-F553EL557EA560ES603AT605A_U was a gift from Elisa Izaurralde (Addgene plasmid # 147691 ; http://n2t.net/addgene:147691 ; RRID:Addgene_147691)
